Addgene plasmid #187712: pGEX6P1-NEDD4L_FL
Purpose: Express GST-tagged NEDD4L FL in bacterial cells
Depositing lab: Sandra Gabelli. Depositing organization: Johns Hopkins University and School of Medicine. Publication: NEDD4L intramolecular interactions regulate its auto and substrate Na(V)1.5 ubiquitination. Wright KM, Nathan S, Jiang H, Xia W, Kim H, Chakouri N, Nwafor JN, Fossier L, Srinivasan L, Chen Z, Boronina T, Post J, Paul S, Cole RN, Ben-Johny M, Cole PA, Gabelli SB. J Biol Chem. 2024 Mar;300(3):105715. doi: 10.1016/j.jbc.2024.105715. Epub 2024 Feb 2. PubMed 38309503.
Backbone
  Vector backbone: pGEX-6P-1
  Vector type: Bacterial Expression
Growth in bacteria
  Bacterial resistance: Ampicillin, 100 μg/mL
  Growth temperature: 37°C
  Growth strain: DH5alpha
  Copy number: Low Copy
Gene/Insert
  Gene/Insert name: NEDD4L FL (alt name: Q96PU5)
  Species: H. sapiens (human)
  Insert size (bp): 2925
  Entrez Gene: NEDD4L (a.k.a. NEDD4-2, NEDD4.2, PVNH7, RSP5, hNEDD4-2)
  Tag / fusion protein: GST-HRV 3C site (N terminal on insert)
  Cloning method: Restriction Enzyme; 5′ cloning site unknown (unknown if destroyed)
Terms and licenses: Academic/Nonprofit Terms; Industry Terms: Not Available to Industry
How to cite: pGEX6P1-NEDD4L_FL was a gift from Sandra Gabelli (Addgene plasmid # 187712 ; http://n2t.net/addgene:187712 ; RRID:Addgene_187712)
