[The description below was written by a language model from this plasmid's Addgene catalogue record and pLannotate feature annotations shown in this document.]
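Description:
pGEX6P1-NEDD4L_FL is a bacterial expression plasmid built on the pGEX-6P-1 backbone for producing full-length human NEDD4L as an N-terminal glutathione S-transferase fusion in E. coli. The sequenced plasmid is 7,901 nt and is maintained through a ColE1/pBR322-type origin of replication, with selection by the β-lactamase (AmpR) gene conferring ampicillin resistance. The catalogue lists it as low copy, although the annotation software labels the origin generically as high-copy. Only short fragments of rop and the bom mobility region are detected.

Expression is driven by the tac promoter, a strong trp/lac hybrid, followed by a lac operator. The plasmid also carries its own lacI gene with its promoter, so the repressor holds transcription off until it is relieved by IPTG. Downstream lies the Schistosoma japonicum GST coding sequence, followed after a short linker by the 2,925 bp NEDD4L open reading frame. According to the catalogue entry, that linker contains an HRV 3C protease recognition site, although it is not annotated separately in the feature table. It allows the GST moiety to be cleaved off after glutathione-affinity purification. The cloning sites used for insertion are not recorded. Residual lac promoter/operator, lacZα and a yciV fragment annotations are backbone remnants and not part of the payload.

NEDD4L (NEDD4-2) is a HECT-type E3 ubiquitin ligase that ubiquitinates membrane channels such as ENaC and voltage-gated sodium channels. The construct is intended to supply recombinant full-length enzyme, and the associated publication concerns how NEDD4L intramolecular interactions regulate its autoubiquitination and its ubiquitination of the substrate Nav1.5.
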