Features (pLannotate 1.2.2; 17 found; start..end, strand, type, name):
    111..139     +  promoter       tac promoter: strong E. coli promoter; hybrid between the trp and lac UV5 promoters
    147..163     +  protein_bind   lac operator: The lac repressor binds to the lac operator to inhibit transcription in E. coli. This inhibition can be relieved by adding lactose or isopropyl-β-D-thiogalactopyranoside (IPTG). lac repressor encoded by lacI
    186..839     +  CDS            GST26_SCHJA: Experimental evidence at protein level: Swiss-Prot protein existence level 1. GST isoenzymes appear to play a central role in the parasite detoxification system. Other functions are also suspected including a role in increasing the solubility of haematin in the parasite gut. From Schistosoma japonicum (Blood fluke).
    891..3815    +  CDS            NEDD4L: NED4L_HUMAN - Also known as KIAA0439, NEDL3. Experimental evidence at protein level: Swiss-Prot protein existence level 1. E3 ubiquitin-protein ligase which accepts ubiquitin from an E2 ubiquitin-conjugating enzyme in the form of a thioester and then directly transfers the ubiquitin to targeted substrates. Inhibits TGF- beta signaling by triggering SMAD2 and TGFBR1 ubiquitination and proteasome-dependent degradation. Promotes ubiquitination and internalization of various plasma membrane channels such as ENaC, SCN2A/Nav1.2, SCN3A/Nav1.3, SCN5A/Nav1.5, SCN9A/Nav1.7, SCN10A/Nav1.8, KCNA3/Kv1.3, K
   3846..3885    +  CDS            rop (fragment): Rop protein, which maintains plasmids at low copy number; rop
   3987..4027    +  misc_feature   bom (fragment): basis of mobility region from pBR322
   4132..4236    +  promoter       AmpR promoter: bla
   4237..5097    +  CDS            AmpR: β-lactamase; bla; confers resistance to ampicillin, carbenicillin, and related antibiotics
   5268..5856    +  rep_origin     ori: high-copy-number ColE1/pMB1/pBR322/pUC origin of replication
   6042..6093    -  misc_feature   bom (fragment): basis of mobility region from pBR322
   6100..6177    +  promoter       lacI promoter: lacI
   6178..7260    +  CDS            lacI: lac repressor; lacI; The lac repressor binds to the lac operator to inhibit transcription in E. coli. This inhibition can be relieved by adding lactose or isopropyl-β-D-thiogalactopyranoside (IPTG).
   7273..7294    +  protein_bind   CAP binding site: CAP binding activates transcription in the presence of cAMP. E. coli catabolite activator protein
   7309..7339    +  promoter       lac promoter: promoter for the E. coli lac operon
   7347..7363    +  protein_bind   lac operator: The lac repressor binds to the lac operator to inhibit transcription in E. coli. This inhibition can be relieved by adding lactose or isopropyl-β-D-thiogalactopyranoside (IPTG). lac repressor encoded by lacI
   7383..7556    +  CDS            lacZα: LacZα fragment of β-galactosidase; lacZ fragment
   7820..35      -  CDS            yciV (fragment) (across the origin): RNAAM_ECOLI - Also known as trpH From Escherichia coli (strain K12).
>Addgene plasmid #187712 | pGEX6P1-NEDD4L_FL | addgene full sequence | sequence record 372422 | Addgene NGS Result
AGGTCGTAAATCACTGCATAATTCGTGTCGCTCAAGGCGCACTCCCGTTCTGGATAATGTTTTTTGCGCC
GACATCATAACGGTTCTGGCAAATATTCTGAAATGAGCTGTTGACAATTAATCATCGGCTCGTATAATGT
GTGGAATTGTGAGCGGATAACAATTTCACACAGGAAACAGTATTCATGTCCCCTATACTAGGTTATTGGA
AAATTAAGGGCCTTGTGCAACCCACTCGACTTCTTTTGGAATATCTTGAAGAAAAATATGAAGAGCATTT
GTATGAGCGCGATGAAGGTGATAAATGGCGAAACAAAAAGTTTGAATTGGGTTTGGAGTTTCCCAATCTT
CCTTATTATATTGATGGTGATGTTAAATTAACACAGTCTATGGCCATCATACGTTATATAGCTGACAAGC
ACAACATGTTGGGTGGTTGTCCAAAAGAGCGTGCAGAGATTTCAATGCTTGAAGGAGCGGTTTTGGATAT
TAGATACGGTGTTTCGAGAATTGCATATAGTAAAGACTTTGAAACTCTCAAAGTTGATTTTCTTAGCAAG
CTACCTGAAATGCTGAAAATGTTCGAAGATCGTTTATGTCATAAAACATATTTAAATGGTGATCATGTAA
CCCATCCTGACTTCATGTTGTATGACGCTCTTGATGTTGTTTTATACATGGACCCAATGTGCCTGGATGC
GTTCCCAAAATTAGTTTGTTTTAAAAAACGTATTGAAGCTATCCCACAAATTGATAAGTACTTGAAATCC
AGCAAGTATATAGCATGGCCTTTGCAGGGCTGGCAAGCCACGTTTGGTGGTGGCGACCATCCTCCAAAAT
CGGATCTGGAAGTTCTGTTCCAGGGGCCCCTGGGAGTACGCGCCGGCTCCATGGCGACCGGGCTCGGGGA
GCCGGTCTATGGACTTTCCGAAGACGAGGGAGAGTCCCGTATTCTCAGAGTAAAAGTTGTTTCTGGAATT
GATCTCGCCAAAAAGGACATCTTTGGAGCCAGTGATCCGTATGTGAAACTTTCATTGTACGTAGCGGATG
AGAATAGAGAACTTGCTTTGGTCCAGACAAAAACAATTAAAAAGACACTGAACCCAAAATGGAATGAAGA
ATTTTATTTCAGGGTAAACCCATCTAATCACAGACTCCTATTTGAAGTATTTGACGAAAATAGACTGACA
CGAGACGACTTCCTGGGCCAGGTGGACGTGCCCCTTAGTCACCTTCCGACAGAAGATCCAACCATGGAGC
GACCCTATACATTTAAGGACTTTCTCCTCAGACCAAGAAGTCATAAGTCTCGAGTTAAGGGATTTTTGCG
ATTGAAAATGGCCTATATGCCAAAAAATGGAGGTCAAGATGAAGAAAACAGTGACCAGAGGGATGACATG
GAGCATGGATGGGAAGTTGTTGACTCAAATGACTCGGCTTCTCAGCACCAAGAGGAACTTCCTCCTCCTC
CTCTGCCTCCCGGGTGGGAAGAAAAAGTGGACAATTTAGGCCGAACTTACTATGTCAACCACAACAACCG
GACCACTCAGTGGCACAGACCAAGCCTGATGGACGTGTCCTCGGAGTCGGACAATAACATCAGACAGATC
AACCAGGAGGCAGCACACCGGCGCTTCCGCTCCCGCAGGCACATCAGCGAAGACTTGGAGCCCGAGCCCT
CGGAGGGCGGGGATGTCCCCGAGCCTTGGGAGACCATTTCAGAGGAAGTGAATATCGCTGGAGACTCTCT
CGGTCTGGCTCTGCCCCCACCACCGGCCTCCCCAGGATCTCGGACCAGCCCTCAGGAGCTGTCAGAGGAA
CTAAGCAGAAGGCTTCAGATCACTCCAGACTCCAATGGGGAACAGTTCAGCTCTTTGATTCAAAGAGAAC
CCTCCTCAAGGTTGAGGTCATGCAGTGTCACCGACGCAGTTGCAGAACAGGGCCATCTACCACCGCCCAG
TGCCCCAGCTGGGAGAGCGCGTTCATCAACTGTCACGGGTGGTGAGGAACCAACGCCATCAGTGGCCTAT
GTACATACTACGCCGGGTCTGCCTTCAGGCTGGGAAGAAAGAAAAGATGCTAAGGGGCGCACATACTATG
TCAATCATAACAATCGAACCACAACTTGGACTCGACCTATCATGCAGCTTGCAGAAGATGGTGCGTCCGG
ATCAGCCACAAACAGTAACAACCATCTAATCGAGCCTCAGATCCGCCGGCCTCGTAGCCTCAGCTCGCCA
ACAGTAACTTTATCTGCCCCGCTGGAGGGTGCCAAGGACTCACCCGTACGTCGGGCTGTGAAAGACACCC
TTTCCAACCCACAGTCCCCACAGCCATCACCTTACAACTCCCCCAAACCACAACACAAAGTCACACAGAG
CTTCTTGCCACCCGGCTGGGAAATGAGGATAGCGCCAAACGGCCGGCCCTTCTTCATTGATCATAACACA
AAGACTACAACCTGGGAAGATCCACGTTTGAAATTTCCAGTACATATGCGGTCAAAGACATCTTTAAACC
CCAATGACCTTGGCCCCCTTCCTCCTGGCTGGGAAGAAAGAATTCACTTGGATGGCCGAACGTTTTATAT
TGATCATAATAGCAAAATTACTCAGTGGGAAGACCCAAGACTGCAGAACCCAGCTATTACTGGTCCGGCT
GTCCCTTACTCCAGAGAATTTAAGCAGAAATATGACTACTTCAGGAAGAAATTAAAGAAACCTGCTGATA
TCCCCAATAGGTTTGAAATGAAACTTCACAGAAATAACATATTTGAAGAGTCCTATCGGAGAATTATGTC
CGTGAAAAGACCAGATGTCCTAAAAGCTAGACTGTGGATTGAGTTTGAATCAGAGAAAGGTCTTGACTAT
GGGGGTGTGGCCAGAGAATGGTTCTTCTTACTGTCCAAAGAGATGTTCAACCCCTACTACGGCCTCTTTG
AGTACTCTGCCACGGACAACTACACCCTTCAGATCAACCCTAATTCAGGCCTCTGTAATGAGGATCATTT
GTCCTACTTCACTTTTATTGGAAGAGTTGCTGGTCTGGCCGTATTTCATGGGAAGCTCTTAGATGGTTTC
TTCATTAGACCATTTTACAAGATGATGTTGGGAAAGCAGATAACCCTGAATGACATGGAATCTGTGGATA
GTGAATATTACAACTCTTTGAAATGGATCCTGGAGAATGACCCTACTGAGCTGGACCTCATGTTCTGCAT
AGACGAAGAAAACTTTGGACAGACATATCAAGTGGATTTGAAGCCCAATGGGTCAGAAATAATGGTCACA
AATGAAAACAAAAGGGAATATATCGACTTAGTCATCCAGTGGAGATTTGTGAACAGGGTCCAGAAGCAGA
TGAACGCCTTCTTGGAGGGATTCACAGAACTACTTCCTATTGATTTGATTAAAATTTTTGATGAAAATGA
GCTGGAGTTGCTCATGTGCGGCCTCGGTGATGTGGATGTGAATGACTGGAGACAGCATTCTATTTACAAG
AACGGCTACTGCCCAAACCACCCCGTCATTCAGTGGTTCTGGAAGGCTGTGCTACTCATGGACGCCGAAA
AGCGTATCCGGTTACTGCAGTTTGTCACAGGGACATCGCGAGTACCTATGAATGGATTTGCCGAACTTTA
TGGTTCCAATGGTCCTCAGCTATTTACAATAGAGCAATGGGGCAGTCCTGAGAAACTGCCCAGAGCTCAC
ACATGCTTTAATCGCCTTGACTTACCTCCATATGAAACCTTTGAAGATTTACGAGAGAAACTTCTCATGG
CCGTGGAAAATGCTCAAGGATTTGAAGGGGTGGATTAAGCGGCCGCATCGTGACTGACTGACGATCTGCC
TCGCGCGTTTCGGTGATGACGGTGAAAACCTCTGACACATGCAGCTCCCGGAGACGGTCACAGCTTGTCT
GTAAGCGGATGCCGGGAGCAGACAAGCCCGTCAGGGCGCGTCAGCGGGTGTTGGCGGGTGTCGGGGCGCA
GCCATGACCCAGTCACGTAGCGATAGCGGAGTGTATAATTCTTGAAGACGAAAGGGCCTCGTGATACGCC
TATTTTTATAGGTTAATGTCATGATAATAATGGTTTCTTAGACGTCAGGTGGCACTTTTCGGGGAAATGT
GCGCGGAACCCCTATTTGTTTATTTTTCTAAATACATTCAAATATGTATCCGCTCATGAGACAATAACCC
TGATAAATGCTTCAATAATATTGAAAAAGGAAGAGTATGAGTATTCAACATTTCCGTGTCGCCCTTATTC
CCTTTTTTGCGGCATTTTGCCTTCCTGTTTTTGCTCACCCAGAAACGCTGGTGAAAGTAAAAGATGCTGA
AGATCAGTTGGGTGCACGAGTGGGTTACATCGAACTGGATCTCAACAGCGGTAAGATCCTTGAGAGTTTT
CGCCCCGAAGAACGTTTTCCAATGATGAGCACTTTTAAAGTTCTGCTATGTGGCGCGGTATTATCCCGTG
TTGACGCCGGGCAAGAGCAACTCGGTCGCCGCATACACTATTCTCAGAATGACTTGGTTGAGTACTCACC
AGTCACAGAAAAGCATCTTACGGATGGCATGACAGTAAGAGAATTATGCAGTGCTGCCATAACCATGAGT
GATAACACTGCGGCCAACTTACTTCTGACAACGATCGGAGGACCGAAGGAGCTAACCGCTTTTTTGCACA
ACATGGGGGATCATGTAACTCGCCTTGATCGTTGGGAACCGGAGCTGAATGAAGCCATACCAAACGACGA
GCGTGACACCACGATGCCTGCAGCAATGGCAACAACGTTGCGCAAACTATTAACTGGCGAACTACTTACT
CTAGCTTCCCGGCAACAATTAATAGACTGGATGGAGGCGGATAAAGTTGCAGGACCACTTCTGCGCTCGG
CCCTTCCGGCTGGCTGGTTTATTGCTGATAAATCTGGAGCCGGTGAGCGTGGGTCTCGCGGTATCATTGC
AGCACTGGGGCCAGATGGTAAGCCCTCCCGTATCGTAGTTATCTACACGACGGGGAGTCAGGCAACTATG
GATGAACGAAATAGACAGATCGCTGAGATAGGTGCCTCACTGATTAAGCATTGGTAACTGTCAGACCAAG
TTTACTCATATATACTTTAGATTGATTTAAAACTTCATTTTTAATTTAAAAGGATCTAGGTGAAGATCCT
TTTTGATAATCTCATGACCAAAATCCCTTAACGTGAGTTTTCGTTCCACTGAGCGTCAGACCCCGTAGAA
AAGATCAAAGGATCTTCTTGAGATCCTTTTTTTCTGCGCGTAATCTGCTGCTTGCAAACAAAAAAACCAC
CGCTACCAGCGGTGGTTTGTTTGCCGGATCAAGAGCTACCAACTCTTTTTCCGAAGGTAACTGGCTTCAG
CAGAGCGCAGATACCAAATACTGTCCTTCTAGTGTAGCCGTAGTTAGGCCACCACTTCAAGAACTCTGTA
GCACCGCCTACATACCTCGCTCTGCTAATCCTGTTACCAGTGGCTGCTGCCAGTGGCGATAAGTCGTGTC
TTACCGGGTTGGACTCAAGACGATAGTTACCGGATAAGGCGCAGCGGTCGGGCTGAACGGGGGGTTCGTG
CACACAGCCCAGCTTGGAGCGAACGACCTACACCGAACTGAGATACCTACAGCGTGAGCTATGAGAAAGC
GCCACGCTTCCCGAAGGGAGAAAGGCGGACAGGTATCCGGTAAGCGGCAGGGTCGGAACAGGAGAGCGCA
CGAGGGAGCTTCCAGGGGGAAACGCCTGGTATCTTTATAGTCCTGTCGGGTTTCGCCACCTCTGACTTGA
GCGTCGATTTTTGTGATGCTCGTCAGGGGGGCGGAGCCTATGGAAAAACGCCAGCAACGCGGCCTTTTTA
CGGTTCCTGGCCTTTTGCTGGCCTTTTGCTCACATGTTCTTTCCTGCGTTATCCCCTGATTCTGTGGATA
ACCGTATTACCGCCTTTGAGTGAGCTGATACCGCTCGCCGCAGCCGAACGACCGAGCGCAGCGAGTCAGT
GAGCGAGGAAGCGGAAGAGCGCCTGATGCGGTATTTTCTCCTTACGCATCTGTGCGGTATTTCACACCGC
ATAAATTCCGACACCATCGAATGGCGCAAAACCTTTCGCGGTATGGCATGATAGCGCCCGGAAGAGAGTC
AATTCAGGGTGGTGAATGTGAAACCAGTAACGTTATACGATGTCGCAGAGTATGCCGGTGTCTCTTATCA
GACCGTTTCCCGCGTGGTGAACCAGGCCAGCCACGTTTCTGCGAAAACGCGGGAAAAAGTGGAAGCGGCG
ATGGCGGAGCTGAATTACATTCCCAACCGCGTGGCACAACAACTGGCGGGCAAACAGTCGTTGCTGATTG
GCGTTGCCACCTCCAGTCTGGCCCTGCACGCGCCGTCGCAAATTGTCGCGGCGATTAAATCTCGCGCCGA
TCAACTGGGTGCCAGCGTGGTGGTGTCGATGGTAGAACGAAGCGGCGTCGAAGCCTGTAAAGCGGCGGTG
CACAATCTTCTCGCGCAACGCGTCAGTGGGCTGATCATTAACTATCCGCTGGATGACCAGGATGCCATTG
CTGTGGAAGCTGCCTGCACTAATGTTCCGGCGTTATTTCTTGATGTCTCTGACCAGACACCCATCAACAG
TATTATTTTCTCCCATGAAGACGGTACGCGACTGGGCGTGGAGCATCTGGTCGCATTGGGTCACCAGCAA
ATCGCGCTGTTAGCGGGCCCATTAAGTTCTGTCTCGGCGCGTCTGCGTCTGGCTGGCTGGCATAAATATC
TCACTCGCAATCAAATTCAGCCGATAGCGGAACGGGAAGGCGACTGGAGTGCCATGTCCGGTTTTCAACA
AACCATGCAAATGCTGAATGAGGGCATCGTTCCCACTGCGATGCTGGTTGCCAACGATCAGATGGCGCTG
GGCGCAATGCGCGCCATTACCGAGTCCGGGCTGCGCGTTGGTGCGGATATCTCGGTAGTGGGATACGACG
ATACCGAAGACAGCTCATGTTATATCCCGCCGTTAACCACCATCAAACAGGATTTTCGCCTGCTGGGGCA
AACCAGCGTGGACCGCTTGCTGCAACTCTCTCAGGGCCAGGCGGTGAAGGGCAATCAGCTGTTGCCCGTC
TCACTGGTGAAAAGAAAAACCACGCTAGCGCCCAATACGCAAACCGCCTCTCCCCGCGCGTTGGCCGATT
CATTAATGCAGCTGGCACGACAGGTTTCCCGACTGGAAAGCGGGCAGTGAGCGCAACGCAATTAATGTAA
GTTAGCTCACTCATTAGGCACCCCAGGCTTTACACTTTATGCTTCCGGCTCGTATGTTGTGTGGAATTGT
GAGCGGATAACAATTTCACACAGGAAACAGCTATGACCATGATTACGGATTCACTGGCCGTCGTTTTACA
ACGTCGTGACTGGGAAAACCCTGGCGTTACCCAACTTAATCGCCTTGCAGCACATCCCCCTTTCGCCAGC
TGGCGTAATAGCGAAGAGGCCCGCACCGATCGCCCTTCCCAACAGTTGCGCAGCCTGAATGGCGAATGGC
GCTTTGCCTGGTTTCCGGCACCAGAAGCGGTGCCGGAAAGCTGGCTGGAGTGCGATCTTCCTGAGGCCGA
TACTGTCGTCGTCCCCTCAAACTGGCAGATGCACGGTTACGATGCGCCCATCTACACCAACGTGACCTAT
CCCATTACGGTCAATCCGCCGTTTGTTCCCACGGAGAATCCGACGGGTTGTTACTCGCTCACATTTAATG
TTGATGAAAGCTGGCTACAGGAAGGCCAGACGCGAATTATTTTTGATGGCGTTGGAATTAGCTTATCGAC
TGCACGGTGCACCAATGCTTCTGGCGTCAGGCAGCCATCGGAAGCTGTGGTATGGCTGTGC
